>Addgene plasmid #242627 | M76 | addgene full sequence | sequence record 486355 | Addgene NGS Result
GGATCCACCATGGGAAAACCTATCCCAAATCCCCTGTTGGGCCTGGACTCTACAGGCTCAATGCCCTTGA
ATGTGAGCTTCACAAACAGGAATTACGATCTCGATTATGACTCCGTACAGCCCTACTTTTATTGTGACGA
AGAAGAGAATTTCTATCAGCAGCAGCAGCAGAGCGAACTCCAGCCCCCCGCTCCTTCAGAAGACATCTGG
AAAAAATTCGAACTCCTGCCTACCCCACCCCTGTCCCCATCACGCCGCTCCGGGTTGTGCTCCCCATCTT
ACGTGGCTGTTACTCCGTTCAGCTTAAGAGGCGATAATGATGGCGGGGGGGGGAGTTTTAGTACCGCCGA
CCAGTTGGAAATGGTCACAGAACTGCTGGGCGGGGACATGGTGAACCAGTCATTCATCTGCGACCCAGAC
GACGAGACTTTCATTAAGAATATTATTATTCAAGATTGCATGTGGAGTGGATTCAGTGCCGCGGCCAAAC
TTGTGAGCGAGAAGCTGGCCTCTTACCAAGCCGCCAGAAAGGACAGCGGGTCTCCTAACCCAGCACGAGG
ACACAGCGTTTGTAGCACCTCCTCTCTCTATCTGCAGGATCTCTCTGCAGCAGCCTCCGAATGTATTGAT
CCTTCCGTCGTCTTTCCCTACCCACTTAACGACAGTTCCTCCCCTAAGAGCTGTGCCAGTCAGGATAGCT
CCGCATTTAGCCCTAGTAGCGATAGCCTTCTGTCCTCAACTGAGTCTTCACCTCAGGGTAGTCCCGAACC
TTTGGTACTGCACGAAGAGACACCCCCCACGACTAGTAGTGATTCTGAGGAGGAGCAGGAGGACGAGGAA
GAAATAGATGTAGTGTCCGTGGAGAAGCGCCAGGCCCCTGGCAAGCGGAGTGAGAGTGGCAGTCCGTCAG
CCGGCGGCCATTCCAAACCGCCCCACAGCCCCTTGGTACTGAAGCGCTGTCACGTGAGTACTCACCAGCA
CAACTACGAAGATGGCGGCAGTACAGCCGCGAGCTACCCTGCAGCCAAGAGAGTGAAGCTTGACAGTGTA
AGGGTATTGAGACAGATTTCCAATAACAGGAAGTGCACTAGCCCCAGGTCCTCAGACACCGAGGAGAACG
TCAAACGACGAACACACAACGTCCTGGAACGGCAGAGGCGGAACGAACTTAAGAGATCCTTCTTCGCACT
GAGGGATCAGATTCCAGAACTGGAAAACAATGAGAAAGCTCCCAAGGTTGTGATACTCAAGAAAGCCACG
GCATATATCCTGAGCGTTCAGGCAGAGGAGCAAAAACTGATCAGCGAGGAGGACCTCTTGCGCAAGAGAC
GCGAGCAGCTGAAACACAAACTTGAGCAACTGCGGAATAGCTGTGCATAGTGACGTACGGCGGCCGCCTC
GACTAGGGATAACAGGGTAATTGTTTGAATGAGGCTTCAGTACTTTACAGAATCGTTGCCTGCACATCTT
GGAAACACTTGCTGGGATTACTTCGACTTCTTAACCCAACAGAAGGCTCGAGAAGGTATATTGCTGTTGA
CAGTGAGCGAAAAGATTTAGCCATAATGTAATAGTGAAGCCACAGATGTATTACATTATGGCTAAATCTT
TCTGCCTACTGCCTCGGACTTCAAGGGGCTAGAATTGAAGGCTCGAGAAGGTATATTGCTGTTGACAGTG
AGCGCGGGCATAAAAGAACTTTTTTATAGTGAAGCCACAGATGTATAAAAAAGTTCTTTTATGCCCATGC
CTACTGCCTCGGACTTCAAGGGGCTAGAATTGAAGGCTCGAGAAGGTATATTGCTGTTGACAGTGAGCGC
CACCTATGAACTTGTTTCAAATAGTGAAGCCACAGATGTATTTGAAACAAGTTCATAGGTGATGCCTACT
GCCTCGGACTTCAAGGGGCTAGAATTCGAGCAATTATCTTGTTTACTAAAACTGAATACCTTGCTATCTC
TTTGATACATTTTTACAAAGCTGAATTAAAATGGTATAAATTAAATCACTTTTTTCAATTGACACGTACG
CGTGATCTAATTCTACTAGGTCTTGAAAGGAGTGGGAATTGGCTCCGGTGCCCGTCAGTGGGCAGAGCGC
ACATCGCCCACAGTCCCCGAGAAGTTGGGGGGAGGGGTCGGCAATTGATCCGGTGCCTAGAGAAGGTGGC
GCGGGGTAAACTGGGAAAGTGATGTCGTGTACTGGCTCCGCCTTTTTCCCGAGGGTGGGGGAGAACCGTA
TATAAGTGCAGTAGTCGCCGTGAACGTTCTTTTTCGCAACGGGTTTGCCGCCAGAACACAGGACCGGTTG
TAGAGCGCTGCCACCATGACCGAGTACAAGCCCACGGTGCGCCTCGCCACCCGCGACGACGTCCCCAGGG
CCGTACGCACCCTCGCCGCCGCGTTCGCCGACTACCCCGCCACGCGCCACACCGTCGATCCGGACCGCCA
CATCGAGCGGGTCACCGAGCTGCAAGAACTCTTCCTCACGCGCGTCGGGCTCGACATCGGCAAGGTGTGG
GTCGCGGACGACGGCGCCGCGGTGGCGGTCTGGACCACGCCGGAGAGCGTCGAAGCGGGGGCGGTGTTCG
CCGAGATCGGCCCGCGCATGGCCGAGTTGAGCGGTTCCCGGCTGGCCGCGCAGCAACAGATGGAAGGCCT
CCTGGCGCCGCACCGGCCCAAGGAGCCCGCGTGGTTCCTGGCCACCGTCGGAGTCTCGCCCGACCACCAG
GGCAAGGGTCTGGGCAGCGCCGTCGTGCTCCCCGGAGTGGAGGCGGCCGAGCGCGCCGGGGTGCCCGCCT
TCCTGGAGACCTCCGCGCCCCGCAACCTCCCCTTCTACGAGCGGCTCGGCTTCACCGTCACCGCCGACGT
CGAGGTGCCCGAAGGACCGCGCACCTGGTGCATGACCCGCAAGCCCGGTGCCTGAACGCCGCCATCGATA
AGGAGCGCCCCTCTCCCTCCCCCCCCCCTAACGTTACTGGCCGAAGCCGCTTGGAATAAGGCCGGTGTGC
GTTTGTCTATATGTTATTTTCCACCATATTGCCGTCTTTTGGCAATGTGAGGGCCCGGAAACCTGGCCCT
GTCTTCTTGACGAGCATTCCTAGGGGTCTTTCCCCTCTCGCCAAAGGAATGCAAGGTCTGTTGAATGTCG
TGAAGGAAGCAGTTCCTCTGGAAGCTTCTTGAAGACAAACAACGTCTGTAGCGACCCTTTGCAGGCAGCG
GAACCCCCCACCTGGCGACAGGTGCCTCTGCGGCCAAAAGCCACGTGTATAAGATACACCTGCAAAGGCG
GCACAACCCCAGTGCCACGTTGTGAGTTGGATAGTTGTGGAAAGAGTCAAATGGCTCTCCTCAAGCGTAT
TCAACAAGGGGCTGAAGGATGCCCAGAAGGTACCCCATTGTATGGGATCTGATCTGGGGCCTCGGTGCAC
ATGCTTTACATGTGTTTAGTCGAGGTTAAAAAACGTCTAGGCCCCCCGAACCACGGGGACGTGGTTTTCC
TTTGAAAAACACGATGATAATATGGCCACAACCATGAGCAGACTGGACAAGAGCAAAGTCATAAACTCTG
CTCTGGAATTACTCAATGGAGTCGGTATCGAAGGCCTGACGACAAGGAAACTCGCTCAAAAGCTGGGAGT
TGAGCAGCCTACCCTGTACTGGCACGTGAAGAACAAGCGGGCCCTGCTCGATGCCCTGCCAATCGAGATG
CTGGACAGGCATCATACCCACTCCTGCCCCCTGGAAGGCGAGTCATGGCAAGACTTTCTGCGGAACAACG
CCAAGTCATACCGCTGTGCTCTCCTCTCACATCGCGACGGGGCTAAAGTGCATCTCGGCACCCGCCCAAC
AGAGAAACAGTACGAAACCCTGGAAAATCAGCTCGCGTTCCTGTGTCAGCAAGGCTTCTCCCTGGAGAAC
GCACTGTACGCTCTGTCCGCCGTGGGCCACTTTACACTGGGCTGCGTATTGGAGGAACAGGAGCATCAAG
TAGCAAAAGAGGAAAGAGAGACACCTACCACCGATTCTATGCCCCCACTTCTGAAACAAGCAATTGAGCT
GTTCGACCGGCAGGGAGCCGAACCTGCCTTCCTTTTCGGCCTGGAACTAATCATATGTGGCCTGGAGAAA
CAGCTAAAGTGCGAAAGCGGCGGGCCGACCGACGCCCTTGACGATTTTGACTTAGACATGCTCCCAGCCG
ATGCCCTTGACGACTTTGACCTTGATATGCTGCCTGCTGACGCTCTTGACGATTTTGACCTTGACATGCT
CCCCGGGTAAGCTCTAGAGTTAAGTCGACAATCAACCTCTGGATTACAAAATTTGTGAAAGATTGACTGG
TATTCTTAACTATGTTGCTCCTTTTACGCTATGTGGATACGCTGCTTTAATGCCTTTGTATCATGCTATT
GCTTCCCGTATGGCTTTCATTTTCTCCTCCTTGTATAAATCCTGGTTGCTGTCTCTTTATGAGGAGTTGT
GGCCCGTTGTCAGGCAACGTGGCGTGGTGTGCACTGTGTTTGCTGACGCAACCCCCACTGGTTGGGGCAT
TGCCACCACCTGTCAGCTCCTTTCCGGGACTTTCGCTTTCCCCCTCCCTATTGCCACGGCGGAACTCATC
GCCGCCTGCCTTGCCCGCTGCTGGACAGGGGCTCGGCTGTTGGGCACTGACAATTCCGTGGTGTTGTCGG
GGAAATCATCGTCCTTTCCTTGGCTGCTCGCCTGTGTTGCCACCTGGATTCTGCGCGGGACGTCCTTCTG
CTACGTCCCTTCGGCCCTCAATCCAGCGGACCTTCCTTCCCGCGGCCTGCTGCCGGCTCTGCGGCCTCTT
CCGCGTCTTCGCCTTCGCCCTCAGACGAGTCGGATCTCCCTTTGGGCCGCCTCCCCGCGTCGACTTTAAG
ACCAATGACTTACAAGGCAGCTGTAGATCTTAGCCACTTTTTAAAAGAAAAGGGGGGACTGGAAGGGCTA
ATTCACTCCCAACGAAGACAAGATCTGCTTTTTGCTTGTACTGGGTCTCTCTGGTTAGACCAGATCTGAG
CCTGGGAGCTCTCTGGCTAACTAGGGAACCCACTGCTTAAGCCTCAATAAAGCTTGCCTTGAGTGCTTCA
AGTAGTGTGTGCCCGTCTGTTGTGTGACTCTGGTAACTAGAGATCCCTCAGACCCTTTTAGTCAGTGTGG
AAAATCTCTAGCAGGGCCCGTTTAAACCCGCTGATCAGCCTCGACTGTGCCTTCTAGTTGCCAGCCATCT
GTTGTTTGCCCCTCCCCCGTGCCTTCCTTGACCCTGGAAGGTGCCACTCCCACTGTCCTTTCCTAATAAA
ATGAGGAAATTGCATCGCATTGTCTGAGTAGGTGTCATTCTATTCTGGGGGGTGGGGTGGGGCAGGACAG
CAAGGGGGAGGATTGGGAAGACAATAGCAGGCATGCTGGGGATGCGGTGGGCTCTATGGCTTCTGAGGCG
GAAAGAACCAGCCATTAATGAAAAGAACCAGCCATTAATGAATCGGCCAACGCGCGGGGAGAGGCGGTTT
GCGTATTGGGCGCTCTTCCGCTTCCTCGCTCACTGACTCGCTGCGCTCGGTCGTTCGGCTGCGGCGAGCG
GTATCAGCTCACTCAAAGGCGGTAATACGGTTATCCACAGAATCAGGGGATAACGCAGGAAAGAACATGT
GAGCAAAAGGCCAGCAAAAGGCCAGGAACCGTAAAAAGGCCGCGTTGCTGGCGTTTTTCCATAGGCTCCG
CCCCCCTGACGAGCATCACAAAAATCGACGCTCAAGTCAGAGGTGGCGAAACCCGACAGGACTATAAAGA
TACCAGGCGTTTCCCCCTGGAAGCTCCCTCGTGCGCTCTCCTGTTCCGACCCTGCCGCTTACCGGATACC
TGTCCGCCTTTCTCCCTTCGGGAAGCGTGGCGCTTTCTCATAGCTCACGCTGTAGGTATCTCAGTTCGGT
GTAGGTCGTTCGCTCCAAGCTGGGCTGTGTGCACGAACCCCCCGTTCAGCCCGACCGCTGCGCCTTATCC
GGTAACTATCGTCTTGAGTCCAACCCGGTAAGACACGACTTATCGCCACTGGCAGCAGCCACTGGTAACA
GGATTAGCAGAGCGAGGTATGTAGGCGGTGCTACAGAGTTCTTGAAGTGGTGGCCTAACTACGGCTACAC
TAGAAGAACAGTATTTGGTATCTGCGCTCTGCTGAAGCCAGTTACCTTCGGAAAAAGAGTTGGTAGCTCT
TGATCCGGCAAACAAACCACCGCTGGTAGCGGTGGTTTTTTTGTTTGCAAGCAGCAGATTACGCGCAGAA
AAAAAGGATCTCAAGAAGATCCTTTGATCTTTTCTACGGGGTCTGACGCTCAGTGGAACGAAAACTCACG
TTAAGGGATTTTGGTCATGAGATTATCAAAAAGGATCTTCACCTAGATCCTTTTAAATTAAAAATGAAGT
TTTAAATCAATCTAAAGTATATATGAGTAAACTTGGTCTGACAGTTACCAATGCTTAATCAGTGAGGCAC
CTATCTCAGCGATCTGTCTATTTCGTTCATCCATAGTTGCCTGACTCCCCGTCGTGTAGATAACTACGAT
ACGGGAGGGCTTACCATCTGGCCCCAGTGCTGCAATGATACCGCGAGACCCACGCTCACCGGCTCCAGAT
TTATCAGCAATAAACCAGCCAGCCGGAAGGGCCGAGCGCAGAAGTGGTCCTGCAACTTTATCCGCCTCCA
TCCAGTCTATTAATTGTTGCCGGGAAGCTAGAGTAAGTAGTTCGCCAGTTAATAGTTTGCGCAACGTTGT
TGCCATTGCTACAGGCATCGTGGTGTCACGCTCGTCGTTTGGTATGGCTTCATTCAGCTCCGGTTCCCAA
CGATCAAGGCGAGTTACATGATCCCCCATGTTGTGCAAAAAAGCGGTTAGCTCCTTCGGTCCTCCGATCG
TTGTCAGAAGTAAGTTGGCCGCAGTGTTATCACTCATGGTTATGGCAGCACTGCATAATTCTCTTACTGT
CATGCCATCCGTAAGATGCTTTTCTGTGACTGGTGAGTACTCAACCAAGTCATTCTGAGAATAGTGTATG
CGGCGACCGAGTTGCTCTTGCCCGGCGTCAATACGGGATAATACCGCGCCACATAGCAGAACTTTAAAAG
TGCTCATCATTGGAAAACGTTCTTCGGGGCGAAAACTCTCAAGGATCTTACCGCTGTTGAGATCCAGTTC
GATGTAACCCACTCGTGCACCCAACTGATCTTCAGCATCTTTTACTTTCACCAGCGTTTCTGGGTGAGCA
AAAACAGGAAGGCAAAATGCCGCAAAAAAGGGAATAAGGGCGACACGGAAATGTTGAATACTCATACTCT
TCCTTTTTCAATATTATTGAAGCATTTATCAGGGTTATTGTCTCATGAGCGGATACATATTTGAATGTAT
TTAGAAAAATAAACAAATAGGGGTTCCGCGCACATTTCCCCGAAAAGTGCCACCTGACGTCGACGGATCG
GGAGATCTCCCGATCCCCTATGGTGCACTCTCAGTACAATCTGCTCTGATGCCGCATAGTTAAGCCAGTA
TCTGCTCCCTGCTTGTGTGTTGGAGGTCGCTGAGTAGTGCGCGAGCAAAATTTAAGCTACAACAAGGCAA
GGCTTGACCGACAATTGCATGAAGAATCTGCTTAGGGTTAGGCGTTTTGCGCTGCTTCGCGATGTACGGG
CCAGATATTGACATTGATTATTGACTAGTTATTAATAGTAATCAATTACGGGGTCATTAGTTCATAGCCC
ATATATGGAGTTCCGCGTTACATAACTTACGGTAAATGGCCCGCCTGGCTGACCGCCCAACGACCCCCGC
CCATTGACGTCAATAATGACGTATGTTCCCATAGTAACGCCAATAGGGACTTTCCATTGACGTCAATGGG
TGGAGTATTTACGGTAAACTGCCCACTTGGCAGTACATCAAGTGTATCATATGCCAAGTACGCCCCCTAT
TGACGTCAATGACGGTAAATGGCCCGCCTGGCATTATGCCCAGTACATGACCTTATGGGACTTTCCTACT
TGGCAGTACATCTACGTATTAGTCATCGCTATTACCATGGTGATGCGGTTTTGGCAGTACATCAATGGGC
GTGGATAGCGGTTTGACTCACGGGGATTTCCAAGTCTCCACCCCATTGACGTCAATGGGAGTTTGTTTTG
GCACCAAAATCAACGGGACTTTCCAAAATGTCGTAACAACTCCGCCCCATTGACGCAAATGGGCGGTAGG
CGTGTACGGTGGGAGGTCTATATAAGCAGCGCGTTTTGCCTGTACTGGGTCTCTCTGGTTAGACCAGATC
TGAGCCTGGGAGCTCTCTGGCTAACTAGGGAACCCACTGCTTAAGCCTCAATAAAGCTTGCCTTGAGTGC
TTCAAGTAGTGTGTGCCCGTCTGTTGTGTGACTCTGGTAACTAGAGATCCCTCAGACCCTTTTAGTCAGT
GTGGAAAATCTCTAGCAGTGGCGCCCGAACAGGGACTTGAAAGCGAAAGGGAAACCAGAGGAGCTCTCTC
GACGCAGGACTCGGCTTGCTGAAGCGCGCACGGCAAGAGGCGAGGGGCGGCGACTGGTGAGTACGCCAAA
AATTTTGACTAGCGGAGGCTAGAAGGAGAGAGATGGGTGCGAGAGCGTCAGTATTAAGCGGGGGAGAATT
AGATCGCGATGGGAAAAAATTCGGTTAAGGCCAGGGGGAAAGAAAAAATATAAATTAAAACATATAGTAT
GGGCAAGCAGGGAGCTAGAACGATTCGCAGTTAATCCTGGCCTGTTAGAAACATCAGAAGGCTGTAGACA
AATACTGGGACAGCTACAACCATCCCTTCAGACAGGATCAGAAGAACTTAGATCATTATATAATACAGTA
GCAACCCTCTATTGTGTGCATCAAAGGATAGAGATAAAAGACACCAAGGAAGCTTTAGACAAGATAGAGG
AAGAGCAAAACAAAAGTAAGACCACCGCACAGCAAGCGGCCGCTGATCTTCAGACCTGGAGGAGGAGATA
TGAGGGACAATTGGAGAAGTGAATTATATAAATATAAAGTAGTAAAAATTGAACCATTAGGAGTAGCACC
CACCAAGGCAAAGAGAAGAGTGGTGCAGAGAGAAAAAAGAGCAGTGGGAATAGGAGCTTTGTTCCTTGGG
TTCTTGGGAGCAGCAGGAAGCACTATGGGCGCAGCGTCAATGACGCTGACGGTACAGGCCAGACAATTAT
TGTCTGGTATAGTGCAGCAGCAGAACAATTTGCTGAGGGCTATTGAGGCGCAACAGCATCTGTTGCAACT
CACAGTCTGGGGCATCAAGCAGCTCCAGGCAAGAATCCTGGCTGTGGAAAGATACCTAAAGGATCAACAG
CTCCTGGGGATTTGGGGTTGCTCTGGAAAACTCATTTGCACCACTGCTGTGCCTTGGAATGCTAGTTGGA
GTAATAAATCTCTGGAACAGATTTGGAATCACACGACCTGGATGGAGTGGGACAGAGAAATTAACAATTA
CACAAGCTTAATACACTCCTTAATTGAAGAATCGCAAAACCAGCAAGAAAAGAATGAACAAGAATTATTG
GAATTAGATAAATGGGCAAGTTTGTGGAATTGGTTTAACATAACAAATTGGCTGTGGTATATAAAATTAT
TCATAATGATAGTAGGAGGCTTGGTAGGTTTAAGAATAGTTTTTGCTGTACTTTCTATAGTGAATAGAGT
TAGGCAGGGATATTCACCATTATCGTTTCAGACCCACCTCCCAACCCCGAGGGGACCCGACAGGCCCGAA
GGAATAGAAGAAGAAGGTGGAGAGAGAGACAGAGACAGATCCATTCGATTAGTGAACGGATCGGCACTGC
GTGCGCCAATTCTGCAGACAAATGGCAGTATTCATCCACAATTTTAAAAGAAAAGGGGGGATTGGGGGGT
ACAGTGCAGGGGAAAGAATAGTAGACATAATAGCAACAGACATACAAACTAAAGAATTACAAAAACAAAT
TACAAAAATTCAAAATTTTCGGGTTTATTACAGGGACAGCAGAGATCCAGTTTGGTTAATTAAGGTACCG
GGAGGTGGTCCCTGCAGTTACGCCAATGATAACCCCCGCCAGAAAAATCTTAGTAGCCTTCCCTTTTTGT
TTTCCGTGCCCCAACTCGGCGGATTGACTCGGCCCCTTCCGGAAACACCCGAATCAACTTCTAGTCAAAT
TATTGTTCACGCCGCAATGACCCACCCCTGGCCCGCGTCTGTGGAACTGACCCCTGGTGTACAGGAGAGT
TCGCTGCTGAAAGTGGTCCCAAAGGGGTACTAGTTTTTAAGCTCCCAACTCCCCCTCCCCCAGCGTCTGG
AGGATTCCACACCCTCGCACCGCAGGGGCGAGGAAGTGGGCGGAGTCCGGTTTTGGCGCCAGCCGCTGAG
GCTGCCAAGCAGAAAAGCCACCGCTGAGGAGACTCCGGTCACTGTCCTCGCCCCGCCTCCCCCTTCCCTC
CCCTTGGGGACCACCGGGCGCCACGCCGCGAACGGTAAGTGCCGCGGTCGTCGGCGCCTCCGCCCTCCCC
CTAGGGCCCCAATTCCCAGCGGGCGCGGCGCGCGGCCCCGCGCGCAGCTCCCGGCTCCCTCCCCCTTCGG
ATGTGGCTTGAGCTGTAGGCGCGGAGGCTAGCCTAGATTCGAGTTTACTCCCTATCAGTGATAGAGAACG
TATGAAGAGTTTACTCCCTATCAGTGATAGAGAACGTATGCAGACTTTACTCCCTATCAGTGATAGAGAA
CGTATAAGGAGTTTACTCCCTATCAGTGATAGAGAACGTATGACCAGTTTACTCCCTATCAGTGATAGAG
AACGTATCTACAGTTTACTCCCTATCAGTGATAGAGAACGTATATCCAGTTTACTCCCTATCAGTGATAG
AGAACGTATGTCGAGGTAGGCGTGTACGGTGGGCGCCTATAAAAGCAGAGCTCGTTTAGTGAACCGTCAG
ATCGCCTGGAGCAATTCCACAACACTTTTGTCTTATACTT
Features (pLannotate 1.2.2; 29 found; start..end, strand, type, name):
     61..1377    +  CDS            MYC: MYC_HUMAN - Also known as BHLHE39. Experimental evidence at protein level: Swiss-Prot protein existence level 1. Transcription factor that binds DNA in a non-specific manner, yet also specifically recognizes the core sequence 5'-CAC[GA]TG-3'. Activates the transcription of growth-related genes. Binds to the VEGFA promoter, promoting VEGFA production and subsequent sprouting angiogenesis (PubMed:24940000). Regulator of somatic reprogramming, controls self-renewal of embryonic stem cells. Functions with TAF6L to activate target gene expression through RNA polymerase II pause release (By similari
   1616..1641    +  ncRNA          3' miR-30a (fragment): sequence downstream of the 71-nt precursor of the human miR-30a microRNA (Zeng et al., 2002) miRNA
   1751..1776    +  ncRNA          3' miR-30a (fragment): sequence downstream of the 71-nt precursor of the human miR-30a microRNA (Zeng et al., 2002) miRNA
   1886..2012    +  ncRNA          3' miR-30a: sequence downstream of the 71-nt precursor of the human miR-30a microRNA (Zeng et al., 2002) miRNA
   2046..2064    +  CDS            small t antigen (fragment): SV40 (simian virus 40) small t antigen
   2090..2301    +  promoter       EF-1α core promoter: core promoter for human elongation factor EF-1α
   2326..2925    +  CDS            PuroR (fragment): puromycin N-acetyltransferase; pac from Streptomyces; confers resistance to puromycin
   2948..3520    +  misc_feature   IRES: internal ribosome entry site (IRES) of the encephalomyocarditis virus (EMCV)
   3543..4231    +  CDS            rtTA3 (fragment): reverse tetracycline transactivator 3 activates expression from Tet-responsive promoters in the presence of doxycycline
   4161..4271    +  CDS            VP48: 3 tandem repeats of the minimal activation domain of herpes simplex virus VP16 (Cheng et al., 2013)
   4300..4888    +  misc_feature   WPRE: woodchuck hepatitis virus posttranscriptional regulatory element
   4939..4958    +  misc_feature   cPPT/CTS (fragment): central polypurine tract and central termination sequence of HIV-1
   4960..5193    +  LTR            3' LTR (ΔU3): self-inactivating 3' long terminal repeat (LTR) from HIV-1
   5225..5449    +  polyA_signal   bGH poly(A) signal: bovine growth hormone polyadenylation signal
   5453..5472    +  promoter       SV40 promoter (fragment): SV40 enhancer and early promoter
   5493..5543    -  CDS            lacI (fragment): lac repressor; lacI; The lac repressor binds to the lac operator to inhibit transcription in E. coli. This inhibition can be relieved by adding lactose or isopropyl-β-D-thiogalactopyranoside (IPTG).
   5726..6314    -  rep_origin     ori: high-copy-number ColE1/pMB1/pBR322/pUC origin of replication
   6485..7345    -  CDS            AmpR: β-lactamase; bla; confers resistance to ampicillin, carbenicillin, and related antibiotics
   7346..7450    -  promoter       AmpR promoter: bla
   7509..7561    -  misc_feature   bom (fragment): basis of mobility region from pBR322
   7710..8089    +  enhancer       CMV enhancer: human cytomegalovirus immediate early enhancer
   8090..8289    +  promoter       CMV promoter: human cytomegalovirus (CMV) immediate early promoter
   8307..8487    +  LTR            5' LTR (truncated): truncated 5' long terminal repeat (LTR) from HIV-1
   8534..8659    +  misc_feature   HIV-1 Ψ: packaging signal of human immunodeficiency virus type 1
   8643..9006    +  CDS            HIV-1 gag (fragment): gag protein from human immunodeficiency virus 1; gag
   9152..9385    +  misc_feature   RRE: The Rev response element (RRE) of HIV-1 allows for Rev-dependent mRNA export from the nucleus to the cytoplasm.
   9762..9862    +  CDS            Rev (fragment): human immunodeficiency virus 1 (HIV-1) Rev protein; rev; enhances nuclear export of unspliced and incompletely spliced viral mRNAs
   9912..10029   +  misc_feature   cPPT/CTS: central polypurine tract and central termination sequence of HIV-1
  10681..11030   +  promoter       TRE3GV promoter: 3rd-generation Tet-responsive promoter that can be activated by binding of Tet-On® 3G, optimized for retroviral and lentiviral vectors
