[The description below was written by a language model from this plasmid's Addgene catalogue record and pLannotate feature annotations shown in this document.]
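Description:
M76 is a third-generation, self-inactivating HIV-1 lentiviral transfer plasmid built on the pCF806 backbone and catalogued as an RNAi vector. It is designed to knock down endogenous human MYC while re-expressing a mutant MYC in the same cells. It is propagated in E. coli through a high-copy ColE1/pUC-type origin with ampicillin selection. The viral portion has a CMV enhancer/promoter driving a truncated 5' LTR, followed by the Ψ packaging signal, a gag fragment, the RRE, cPPT/CTS, WPRE and a ΔU3 3' LTR with a downstream bGH polyadenylation signal. Packaging functions must therefore be supplied in trans.

The circular map places a TRE3GV Tet-responsive promoter immediately upstream of the MYC coding sequence. The insert, made by gene synthesis, is human MYC with an N-terminal V5 tag and seven substitutions clustered at residues 310–317, named as an MBIV (MYC box IV) mutant. Downstream of the MYC coding sequence lie three spaced matches to miR-30a 3' flanking sequence. This suggests tandem miR-30-based shRNA units carried on the same doxycycline-inducible transcript, although the record lists the shRNA sequences as unspecified and does not explain how the rescue cDNA escapes knockdown. A separate EF-1α core promoter drives puromycin resistance linked by an EMCV IRES to rtTA3. Transduced cells can thus be selected with puromycin, and they make the transactivator that switches on the TRE promoter in the presence of doxycycline. The stated purpose is MYC knockdown plus rescue, which allows the function of this MYC region to be tested in the absence of the endogenous protein. The associated study concerns MYC in base excision repair and RAS-induced senescence.
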