Addgene plasmid #242627: M76
Purpose: MYC knockdown + rescue
Depositing lab: Alain Nepveu. Depositing organization: McGill University. Publication: The function of MYC in base excision repair protects against RAS-induced senescence. Faraco CCF, Zhu W, Fortier AM, Ramdzan ZM, Vickridge E, Ong V, Goudreau F, Djerir B, Bellemare J, Gu S, Zhang H, Carroll BL, Krishnan SS, Leduy L, Guarne A, Park M, Marechal A, Nepveu A. Nucleic Acids Res. 2025 Jul 19;53(14):gkaf706. doi: 10.1093/nar/gkaf706. PubMed 40737085.
Backbone
  Vector backbone: pCF806
  Vector type: RNAi
Growth in bacteria
  Bacterial resistance: Ampicillin, 100 μg/mL
  Growth temperature: 37°C
  Growth strain: NEB Stable
  Copy number: High Copy
Gene/Insert
  Gene/Insert name: V5-MYCMutMBIV
  gRNA/shRNA sequence: Unspecified
  Species: H. sapiens (human)
  Mutation: A310E,A311D,P312G,P313G,R315A,K316A,D317S
  Entrez Gene: MYC (a.k.a. MRTL, MYCC, bHLHe39, c-Myc)
  Tag / fusion protein: V5 (N terminal on insert)
  Cloning method: Gene Synthesis
Terms and licenses: Academic/Nonprofit Terms; Industry Terms: Not Available to Industry
Depositor comments: 5' Cloning Site: XhoI, 3' Cloning Site: EcoRI
How to cite: M76 was a gift from Alain Nepveu (Addgene plasmid # 242627 ; http://n2t.net/addgene:242627 ; RRID:Addgene_242627)
